Addgene plasmid #132154: pDONR221_SLC41A2
Purpose: Gateway entry clone with codon-optimized ORF sequence for subcloning into custom expression vectors
Depositing lab: RESOLUTE Consortium & Giulio Superti-Furga. Depositing organization: CeMM Research Center for Molecular Medicine. Publication: The RESOLUTE consortium: unlocking SLC transporters for drug discovery. Superti-Furga G, Lackner D, Wiedmer T, Ingles-Prieto A, Barbosa B, Girardi E, Goldmann U, Gurtl B, Klavins K, Klimek C, Lindinger S, Lineiro-Retes E, Muller AC, Onstein S, Redinger G, Reil D, Sedlyarov V, Wolf G, Crawford M, Everley R, ... Steppan CM. Nat Rev Drug Discov. 2020 Jul;19(7):429-430. doi: 10.1038/d41573-020-00056-6. PubMed 32265506.
Backbone
  Vector backbone: pDONR221
  Backbone manufacturer: Thermo Fisher Scientific
  Backbone size w/o insert (bp): 2550
  Vector type: Mammalian Expression
Growth in bacteria
  Bacterial resistance: Kanamycin, 50 μg/mL
  Growth temperature: 37°C
  Growth strain: Stbl3
  Copy number: High Copy
Gene/Insert
  Gene/Insert name: SLC41A2 (alt name: DKFZP434K0427)
  Species: H. sapiens (human)
  Insert size (bp): 1719
  Entrez Gene: SLC41A2 (a.k.a. MGC125330, MGC125331, SLC41A1-L1, DKFZp434K0427)
  Cloning method: Gateway Cloning
  Sequencing primers: 5′ M13-fwd; 3′ M13-rev
Terms and licenses: Academic/Nonprofit Terms; Industry Terms
Depositor comments: For more information on the full Resolute plasmid collection, please see www.addgene.org/depositor-collections/re-solute/. Please provide your feedback on this plasmid to the RESOLUTE consortium by filling out their RESOLUTE repository feedback form: https://forms.office.com/Pages/ResponsePage.aspx?id=0e05yklzmkS7rjFGQL4N7z4feCLQvEJAmVcOCM_u885UN1JJRko0Ukg4TVQwNTZLOUxPQVJWT1NHUCQlQCN0PWcu
How to cite: pDONR221_SLC41A2 was a gift from RESOLUTE Consortium & Giulio Superti-Furga (Addgene plasmid # 132154 ; http://n2t.net/addgene:132154 ; RRID:Addgene_132154)
