[The description below was written by a language model from this plasmid's Addgene catalogue record and pLannotate feature annotations shown in this document.]
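Description:
pDONR221_SLC41A2 is a Gateway entry clone built on the pDONR221 backbone and carrying a codon-optimized open reading frame for human SLC41A2, a solute carrier annotated as a plasma-membrane magnesium transporter. The sequenced plasmid is about 4.3 kb, consistent with the 1,719 bp insert sitting in a roughly 2.5 kb backbone. It is propagated in E. coli from a high-copy ColE1/pUC-type origin and selected with kanamycin through an aminoglycoside phosphotransferase (KanR) gene.

The ORF lies between attL1 and attL2, the recombination sites used in the Gateway LR reaction, so the coding sequence can be transferred directionally into any attR-containing destination vector of the user's choice. Upstream of the cassette, the rrnB T1 and T2 transcription terminators insulate the insert from read-through transcription in bacteria. A T7 promoter sits just outside attL2 in reverse orientation relative to the ORF, and short lacI and lacZα fragments are backbone remnants with no functional role; M13 forward and reverse priming sites flank the cassette for sequence verification. Although the catalogue lists the vector type as mammalian expression, the feature table shows no eukaryotic promoter, polyadenylation signal or epitope tag, so the plasmid itself is not an expression construct. Expression elements and any tags must come from the destination vector. Whether the ORF retains a stop codon is not stated in the record.

The clone belongs to a consortium-wide collection of SLC transporter entry clones intended to support systematic study of solute carriers and their potential as drug targets, serving as a source for subcloning SLC41A2 into custom expression vectors.
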