Features (pLannotate 1.2.2; 10 found; start..end, strand, type, name):
    121..213     +  CDS            lacI (fragment): lac repressor; lacI; The lac repressor binds to the lac operator to inhibit transcription in E. coli. This inhibition can be relieved by adding lactose or isopropyl-β-D-thiogalactopyranoside (IPTG).
    268..295     -  terminator     rrnB T2 terminator: transcription terminator T2 from the E. coli rrnB gene
    427..470     +  terminator     rrnB T1 terminator: Escherichia coli rrnB; transcription terminator T1 from the E. coli rrnB gene
    517..553     -  CDS            lacZα (fragment): LacZα fragment of β-galactosidase; lacZ fragment
    569..668     +  protein_bind   attL1: mutant version of attL; recombination site for the Gateway® LR reaction LR Clonase™
    674..2392    +  CDS            SLC41A2: S41A2_HUMAN - Experimental evidence at protein level: Swiss-Prot protein existence level 1. Acts as a plasma-membrane magnesium transporter. From Homo sapiens (Human).
   2394..2493    -  protein_bind   attL2: mutant version of attL; recombination site for the Gateway® LR reaction LR Clonase™
   2511..2529    -  promoter       T7 promoter: promoter for bacteriophage T7 RNA polymerase
   2663..3472    +  CDS            KanR: aminoglycoside phosphotransferase; aph(3')-Ia; confers resistance to kanamycin in bacteria or G418 (Geneticin®) in eukaryotes
   3619..4207    +  rep_origin     ori: high-copy-number ColE1/pMB1/pBR322/pUC origin of replication
>Addgene plasmid #132154 | pDONR221_SLC41A2 | addgene full sequence | sequence record 260431 | Addgene NGS Result
CTTTCCTGCGTTATCCCCTGATTCTGTGGATAACCGTATTACCGCCTTTGAGTGAGCTGATACCGCTCGC
CGCAGCCGAACGACCGAGCGCAGCGAGTCAGTGAGCGAGGAAGCGGAAGAGCGCCCAATACGCAAACCGC
CTCTCCCCGCGCGTTGGCCGATTCATTAATGCAGCTGGCACGACAGGTTTCCCGACTGGAAAGCGGGCAG
TGAGCGCAACGCAATTAATACGCGTACCGCTAGCCAGGAAGAGTTTGTAGAAACGCAAAAAGGCCATCCG
TCAGGATGGCCTTCTGCTTAGTTTGATGCCTGGCAGTTTATGGCGGGCGTCCTGCCCGCCACCCTCCGGG
CCGTTGCTTCACAACGTTCAAATCCGCTCCCGGCGGATTTGTCCTACTCAGGAGAGCGTTCACCGACAAA
CAACAGATAAAACGAAAGGCCCAGTCTTCCGACTGAGCCTTTCGTTTTATTTGATGCCTGGCAGTTCCCT
ACTCTCGCGTTAACGCTAGCATGGATGTTTTCCCAGTCACGACGTTGTAAAACGACGGCCAGTCTTAAGC
TCGGGCCCCAAATAATGATTTTATTTTGACTGATAGTGACCTGTTCGTTGCAACACATTGATGAGCAATG
CTTTTTTATAATGCCAACTTTGTACAAAAAAGCAGGCTCCACCATGACCAACAGCAAGGGCCGGTCCATC
ACCGATAAGACAAGCGGAGGACCTAGCTCCGGAGGAGGATTCGTGGACTGGACCCTGAGACTGAACACAA
TCCAGAGCGATAAGTTTCTGAATCTGCTGCTGTCCATGGTGCCAGTGATCTATCAGAAGAACCAGGAGGA
CAGGCACAAGAAGGCCAATGGCATCTGGCAGGATGGCCTGTCCACCGCCGTGCAGACATTCAGCAATCGC
TCCGAGCAGCACATGGAGTACCACTCTTTCAGCGAGCAGTCTTTTCACGCCAACAATGGCCACGCCTCTA
GCTCCTGCAGCCAGAAGTATGACGATTACGCCAACTATAATTACTGTGATGGCAGGGAGACCAGCGAGAC
CACAGCCATGCTGCAGGACGAGGATATCTCTAGCGACGGCGATGAGGACGCCATCGTGGAGGTGACACCC
AAGCTGCCTAAGGAGTCCTCTGGCATCATGGCCCTGCAGATCCTGGTGCCTTTCCTGCTGGCAGGATTTG
GAACCGTGTCCGCCGGAATGGTGCTGGACATCGTGCAGCACTGGGAGGTGTTCCGGAAGGTGACAGAGGT
GTTTATCCTGGTGCCAGCCCTGCTGGGCCTGAAGGGCAACCTGGAGATGACCCTGGCCTCTAGACTGAGC
ACAGCCGTGAATATCGGCAAGATGGATAGCCCCATCGAGAAGTGGAACCTGATCATCGGCAATCTGGCCC
TGAAGCAGGTGCAGGCCACCGTGGTGGGCTTCCTGGCAGCAGTGGCAGCAATCATCCTGGGCTGGATCCC
CGAGGGCAAGTACTATCTGGACCACTCCATCCTGCTGTGCAGCTCCTCTGTGGCCACAGCCTTTATCGCC
TCCCTGCTGCAGGGCATCATCATGGTGGGCGTGATCGTGGGCTCTAAGAAGACCGGCATCAACCCTGACA
ATGTGGCCACACCAATCGCCGCCTCTTTCGGCGATCTGATCACCCTGGCCATCCTGGCCTGGATCTCCCA
GGGCCTGTATTCTTGTCTGGAGACCTACTATTACATCAGCCCCCTGGTGGGCGTGTTCTTTCTGGCCCTG
ACACCTATCTGGATCATCATCGCAGCAAAGCACCCAGCAACCAGGACAGTGCTGCACAGCGGATGGGAGC
CTGTGATCACCGCCATGGTCATCAGCTCCATCGGCGGCCTGATCCTGGACACCACAGTGTCCGATCCCAA
CCTGGTGGGCATCGTGGTGTATACCCCTGTGATCAACGGCATCGGCGGCAATCTGGTGGCCATCCAGGCC
TCCAGGATCTCTACATACCTGCACCTGCACTCCATCCCAGGAGAGCTGCCAGACGAGCCAAAGGGATGCT
ATTACCCATTCCGCACCTTCTTTGGCCCCGGCGTGAACAATAAGTCTGCCCAGGTGCTGCTGCTGCTGGT
CATCCCCGGCCACCTGATCTTTCTGTATACAATCCACCTGATGAAGTCTGGCCACACCAGCCTGACAATC
ATCTTCATCGTGGTGTACCTGTTTGGCGCCGTGCTGCAGGTGTTTACCCTGCTGTGGATCGCCGACTGGA
TGGTGCACCACTTCTGGCGGAAGGGCAAGGATCCCGACTCCTTTTCTATCCCTTACCTGACCGCCCTGGG
CGATCTGCTGGGAACAGCCCTGCTGGCCCTGAGCTTCCACTTTCTGTGGCTGATCGGCGATAGAGACGGC
GATGTGGGCGACGACCCAGCTTTCTTGTACAAAGTTGGCATTATAAGAAAGCATTGCTTATCAATTTGTT
GCAACGAACAGGTCACTATCAGTCAAAATAAAATCATTATTTGCCATCCAGCTGATATCCCCTATAGTGA
GTCGTATTACATGGTCATAGCTGTTTCCTGGCAGCTCTGGCCCGTGTCTCAAAATCTCTGATGTTACATT
GCACAAGATAAAAATATATCATCATGAACAATAAAACTGTCTGCTTACATAAACAGTAATACAAGGGGTG
TTATGAGCCATATTCAACGGGAAACGTCGAGGCCGCGATTAAATTCCAACATGGATGCTGATTTATATGG
GTATAAATGGGCTCGCGATAATGTCGGGCAATCAGGTGCGACAATCTATCGCTTGTATGGGAAGCCCGAT
GCGCCAGAGTTGTTTCTGAAACATGGCAAAGGTAGCGTTGCCAATGATGTTACAGATGAGATGGTCAGAC
TAAACTGGCTGACGGAATTTATGCCTCTTCCGACCATCAAGCATTTTATCCGTACTCCTGATGATGCATG
GTTACTCACCACTGCGATCCCCGGAAAAACAGCATTCCAGGTATTAGAAGAATATCCTGATTCAGGTGAA
AATATTGTTGATGCGCTGGCAGTGTTCCTGCGCCGGTTGCATTCGATTCCTGTTTGTAATTGTCCTTTTA
ACAGCGATCGCGTATTTCGTCTCGCTCAGGCGCAATCACGAATGAATAACGGTTTGGTTGATGCGAGTGA
TTTTGATGACGAGCGTAATGGCTGGCCTGTTGAACAAGTCTGGAAAGAAATGCATAAACTTTTGCCATTC
TCACCGGATTCAGTCGTCACTCATGGTGATTTCTCACTTGATAACCTTATTTTTGACGAGGGGAAATTAA
TAGGTTGTATTGATGTTGGACGAGTCGGAATCGCAGACCGATACCAGGATCTTGCCATCCTATGGAACTG
CCTCGGTGAGTTTTCTCCTTCATTACAGAAACGGCTTTTTCAAAAATATGGTATTGATAATCCTGATATG
AATAAATTGCAGTTTCATTTGATGCTCGATGAGTTTTTCTAATCAGAATTGGTTAATTGGTTGTAACACT
GGCAGAGCATTACGCTGACTTGACGGGACGGCGCAAGCTCATGACCAAAATCCCTTAACGTGAGTTACGC
GTCGTTCCACTGAGCGTCAGACCCCGTAGAAAAGATCAAAGGATCTTCTTGAGATCCTTTTTTTCTGCGC
GTAATCTGCTGCTTGCAAACAAAAAAACCACCGCTACCAGCGGTGGTTTGTTTGCCGGATCAAGAGCTAC
CAACTCTTTTTCCGAAGGTAACTGGCTTCAGCAGAGCGCAGATACCAAATACTGTTCTTCTAGTGTAGCC
GTAGTTAGGCCACCACTTCAAGAACTCTGTAGCACCGCCTACATACCTCGCTCTGCTAATCCTGTTACCA
GTGGCTGCTGCCAGTGGCGATAAGTCGTGTCTTACCGGGTTGGACTCAAGACGATAGTTACCGGATAAGG
CGCAGCGGTCGGGCTGAACGGGGGGTTCGTGCACACAGCCCAGCTTGGAGCGAACGACCTACACCGAACT
GAGATACCTACAGCGTGAGCTATGAGAAAGCGCCACGCTTCCCGAAGGGAGAAAGGCGGACAGGTATCCG
GTAAGCGGCAGGGTCGGAACAGGAGAGCGCACGAGGGAGCTTCCAGGGGGAAACGCCTGGTATCTTTATA
GTCCTGTCGGGTTTCGCCACCTCTGACTTGAGCGTCGATTTTTGTGATGCTCGTCAGGGGGGCGGAGCCT
ATGGAAAAACGCCAGCAACGCGGCCTTTTTACGGTTCCTGGCCTTTTGCTGGCCTTTTGCTCACATGTT
