>Addgene plasmid #132154 | pDONR221_SLC41A2 | depositor partial sequence | sequence record 253708 | Codon-optimized ORF of SLC41A2
ATGACCAACAGCAAGGGCCGGTCCATCACCGATAAGACAAGCGGAGGACCTAGCTCCGGAGGAGGATTCG
TGGACTGGACCCTGAGACTGAACACAATCCAGAGCGATAAGTTTCTGAATCTGCTGCTGTCCATGGTGCC
AGTGATCTATCAGAAGAACCAGGAGGACAGGCACAAGAAGGCCAATGGCATCTGGCAGGATGGCCTGTCC
ACCGCCGTGCAGACATTCAGCAATCGCTCCGAGCAGCACATGGAGTACCACTCTTTCAGCGAGCAGTCTT
TTCACGCCAACAATGGCCACGCCTCTAGCTCCTGCAGCCAGAAGTATGACGATTACGCCAACTATAATTA
CTGTGATGGCAGGGAGACCAGCGAGACCACAGCCATGCTGCAGGACGAGGATATCTCTAGCGACGGCGAT
GAGGACGCCATCGTGGAGGTGACACCCAAGCTGCCTAAGGAGTCCTCTGGCATCATGGCCCTGCAGATCC
TGGTGCCTTTCCTGCTGGCAGGATTTGGAACCGTGTCCGCCGGAATGGTGCTGGACATCGTGCAGCACTG
GGAGGTGTTCCGGAAGGTGACAGAGGTGTTTATCCTGGTGCCAGCCCTGCTGGGCCTGAAGGGCAACCTG
GAGATGACCCTGGCCTCTAGACTGAGCACAGCCGTGAATATCGGCAAGATGGATAGCCCCATCGAGAAGT
GGAACCTGATCATCGGCAATCTGGCCCTGAAGCAGGTGCAGGCCACCGTGGTGGGCTTCCTGGCAGCAGT
GGCAGCAATCATCCTGGGCTGGATCCCCGAGGGCAAGTACTATCTGGACCACTCCATCCTGCTGTGCAGC
TCCTCTGTGGCCACAGCCTTTATCGCCTCCCTGCTGCAGGGCATCATCATGGTGGGCGTGATCGTGGGCT
CTAAGAAGACCGGCATCAACCCTGACAATGTGGCCACACCAATCGCCGCCTCTTTCGGCGATCTGATCAC
CCTGGCCATCCTGGCCTGGATCTCCCAGGGCCTGTATTCTTGTCTGGAGACCTACTATTACATCAGCCCC
CTGGTGGGCGTGTTCTTTCTGGCCCTGACACCTATCTGGATCATCATCGCAGCAAAGCACCCAGCAACCA
GGACAGTGCTGCACAGCGGATGGGAGCCTGTGATCACCGCCATGGTCATCAGCTCCATCGGCGGCCTGAT
CCTGGACACCACAGTGTCCGATCCCAACCTGGTGGGCATCGTGGTGTATACCCCTGTGATCAACGGCATC
GGCGGCAATCTGGTGGCCATCCAGGCCTCCAGGATCTCTACATACCTGCACCTGCACTCCATCCCAGGAG
AGCTGCCAGACGAGCCAAAGGGATGCTATTACCCATTCCGCACCTTCTTTGGCCCCGGCGTGAACAATAA
GTCTGCCCAGGTGCTGCTGCTGCTGGTCATCCCCGGCCACCTGATCTTTCTGTATACAATCCACCTGATG
AAGTCTGGCCACACCAGCCTGACAATCATCTTCATCGTGGTGTACCTGTTTGGCGCCGTGCTGCAGGTGT
TTACCCTGCTGTGGATCGCCGACTGGATGGTGCACCACTTCTGGCGGAAGGGCAAGGATCCCGACTCCTT
TTCTATCCCTTACCTGACCGCCCTGGGCGATCTGCTGGGAACAGCCCTGCTGGCCCTGAGCTTCCACTTT
CTGTGGCTGATCGGCGATAGAGACGGCGATGTGGGCGAC
